>Addgene plasmid #42912 | PCx35CT-S276A | depositor full sequence | sequence record 58068 | PCx35CT-S276A sequence 6067 bps
TGGCGAATGGG
[124 nt withheld, positions 12-135]
C
[91 nt withheld, positions 137-227]
A
[49 nt withheld, positions 229-277]
CCTTTGACGTTGGAGTCCACGTTCTTT
[37 nt withheld, positions 305-341]
ACCCTATCTCGGTCTATTCTTTTGATTTATAAGGGATTTTGCCGATTTCGGCCTATTGGTTAAAAAATGA
GCTGATTTAACAAAAATTTAACGCGAATTTTAACAAAATATTAACGTTTACAATTTCAGGTGGCACTTTT
CGGGGAAATGTGCGCGGAACCCCTATTTGTTTATTTTTCTAAATACATTCAAATATGTATCCGCTCATGA
ATTAATTCTTAGAAAAACTCATCGAGCATCAAATGAAACTGCAATTTATTCATATCAGGATTATCAATAC
CATATTTTTGAAAAAGCCGTTTCTGTAATGAAGGAGAAAACTCACCGAGGCAGTTCCATAGGATGGCAAG
ATCCTGGTATCGGTCTGCGATTCCGACTCGTCCAACATCAATACAACCTATTAATTTCCCCTCGTCAAAA
ATAAGGTTATCAAGTGAGAAATCACCATGAGTGACGACTGAATCCGGTGAGAATGGCAAAAGTTTATGCA
TTTCTTTCCAGACTTGTTCAACAGGCCAGCCATTACGCTCGTCATCAAAATCACTCGCATCAACCAAACC
GTTATTCATTCGTGATTGCGCCTGAGCGAGACGAAATACGCGATCGCTGTTAAAAGGACAATTACAAACA
GGAATCGAATGCAACCGGCGCAGGAACACTGCCAGCGCATCAACAATATTTTCACCTGAATCAGGATATT
CTTCTAATACCTGGAATGCTGTTTTCCCGGGGATCGCAGTGGTGAGTAACCATGCATCATCAGGAGTACG
GATAAAATGCTTGATGGTCGGAAGAGGCATAAATTCCGTCAGCCAGTTTAGTCTGACCATCTCATCTGTA
ACATCATTGGCAACGCTACCTTTGCCATGTTTCAGAAACAACTCTGGCGCATCGGGCTTCCCATACAATC
GATAGATTGTCGCACCTGATTGCCCGACATTATCGCGAGCCCATTTATACCCATATAAATCAGCATCCAT
GTTGGAATTTAATCGCGGCCTAGAGCAAGACGTTTCCCGTTGAATATGGCTCATAACACCCCTTGTATTA
CTGTTTATGTAAGCAGACAGTTTTATTGTTCATGACCAAAATCCCTTAACGTGAGTTTTCGTTCCACTGA
GCGTCAGACCCCGTAGAAAAGATCAAAGGATCTTCTTGAGATCCTTTTTTTCTGCGCGTAATCTGCTGCT
TGCAAACAAAAAAACCACCGCTACCAGCGGTGGTTTGTTTGCCGGATCAAGAGCTACCAACTCTTTTTCC
GAAGGTAACTGGCTTCAGCAGAGCGCAGATACCAAATACTGTCCTTCTAGTGTAGCCGTAGTTAGGCCAC
CACTTCAAGAACTCTGTAGCACCGCCTACATACCTCGCTCTGCTAATCCTGTTACCAGTGGCTGCTGCCA
GTGGCGATAAGTCGTGTCTTACCGGGTTGGACTCAAGACGATAGTTACCGGATAAGGCGCAGCGGTCGGG
CTGAACGGGGGGTTCGTGCACACAGCCCAGCTTGGAGCGAACGACCTACACCGAACTGAGATACCTACAG
CGTGAGCTATGAGAAAGCGCCACGCTTCCCGAAGGGAGAAAGGCGGACAGGTATCCGGTAAGCGGCAGGG
TCGGAACAGGAGAGCGCACGAGGGAGCTTCCAGGGGGAAACGCCTGGTATCTTTATAGTCCTGTCGGGTT
TCGCCACCTCTGACTTGAGCGTCGATTTTTGTGATGCTCGTCAGGGGGGCGGAGCCTATGGAAAAACGCC
AGCAACGCGGCCTTTTTACGGTTCCTGGCCTTTTGCTGGCCTTTTGCTCACATGTTCTTTCCTGCGTTAT
CCCCTGATTCTGTGGATAACCGTATTACCGCCTTTGAGTGAGCTGATACCGCTCGCCGCAGCCGAACGAC
CGAGCGCAGCGAGTCAGTGAGCGAGGAAGCGGAAGAGCGCCTGATGCGGTATTTTCTCCTTACGCATCTG
TGCGGTATTTCACACCGCATATATGGTGCACTCTCAGTACAATCTGCTCTGATGCCGCATAGTTAAGCCA
GTATACACTCCGCTATCGCTACGTGACTGGGTCATGGCTGCGCCCCGACACCCGCCAACACCCGCTGACG
CGCCCTGACGGGCTTGTCTGCTCCCGGCATCCGCTTACAGACAAGCTGTGACCGTCTCCGGGAGCTGCAT
GTGTCAGAGGTTTTCACCGTCATCACCGAAACGCGCGAGGCAGCTGCGGTAAAGCTCATCAGCGTGGTCG
TGAAGCGATTCACAGATGTCTGCCTGTTCATCCGCGTCCAGCTCGTTGAGTTTCTCCAGAAGCGTTAATG
TCTGGCTTCTGATAAAGCGGGCCATGTTAAGGGCGGTTTTTTCCTGTTTGGTCACTGATGCCTCCGTGTA
AGGGGGATTTCTGTTCATGGGGGTAATGATACCGATGAAACGAGAGAGGATGCTCACGATACGGGTTACT
GATGATGAACATGCCCGGTTACTGGAACGTTGTGAGGGTAAACAACTGGCGGTATGGATGCGGCGGGACC
AGAGAAAAATCACTCAGGGTCAATGCCAGCGCTTCGTTAATACAGATGTAGGTGTTCCACAGGGTAGCCA
GCAGCATCCTGCGATGCAGATCCGGAACATAATGGTGCAGGGCGCTGACTTCCGCGTTTCCAGACTTTAC
GAAACACGGAAACCGAAGACCATTCATGTTGTTGCTCAGGTCGCAGACGTTTTGCAGCAGCAGTCGCTTC
ACGTTCGCTCGCGTATCGGTGATTCATTCTGCTAACCAGTAAGGCAACCCCGCCAGCCTAGCCGGGTCCT
CAACGACAGGAGCACGATCATGCTAGTCATGCCCCGCGCCCACCGGAAGGAGCTGACTGGGTTGAAGGCT
CTCAAGGGCATCGGTCGAGATCCCGGTGCCTAATGAGTGAGCTAACTTACATTAATTGCGTTGCGCTCAC
TGCCCGCTTTCCAGTCGGGAAACCTGTCGTGCCAGCTGCATTAATGAATCGGCCAACGCGCGGGGAGAGG
CGGTTTGCGTATTGGGCGCCAGGGTGGTTTTTCTTTTCACCAGTGAGACGGGCAACAGCTGATTGCCCTT
CACCGCCTGGCCCTGAGAGAGTTGCAGCAAGCGGTCCACGCTGGTTTGCCCCAGCAGGCGAAAATCCTGT
TTGATGGTGGTTAACGGCGGGATATAACATGAGCTGTCTTCGGTATCGTCGTATCCCACTACCGAGATGT
CCGCACCAACGCGCAGCCCGGACTCGGTAATGGCGCGCATTGCGCCCAGCGCCATCTGATCGTTGGCAAC
CAGCATCGCAGTGGGAACGATGCCCTCATTCAGCATTTGCATGGTTTGTTGAAAACCGGACATGGCACTC
CAGTCGCCTTCCCGTTCCGCTATCGGCTGAATTTGATTGCGAGTGAGATATTTATGCCAGCCAGCCAGAC
GCAGACGCGCCGAGACAGAACTTAATGGGCCCGCTAACAGCGCGATTTGCTGGTGACCCAATGCGACCAG
ATGCTCCACGCCCAGTCGCGTACCGTCTTCATGGGAGAAAATAATACTGTTGATGGGTGTCTGGTCAGAG
ACATCAAGAAATAACGCCGGAACATTAGTGCAGGCAGCTTCCACAGCAATGGCATCCTGGTCATCCAGCG
GATAGTTAATGATCAGCCCACTGACGCGTTGCGCGAGAAGATTGTGCACCGCCGCTTTACAGGCTTCGAC
GCCGCTTCGTTCTACCATCGACACCACCACGCTGGCACCCAGTTGATCGGCGCGAGATTTAATCGCCGCG
ACAATTTGCGACGGCGCGTGCAGGGCCAGACTGGAGGTGGCAACGCCAATCAGCAACGACTGTTTGCCCG
CCAGTTGTTGTGCCACGCGGTTGGGAATGTAATTCAGCTCCGCCATCGCCGCTTCCACTTTTTCCCGCGT
TTTCGCAGAAACGTGGCTGGCCTGGTTCACCACGCGGGAAACGGTCTGATAAGAGACACCGGCATACTCT
GCGACATCGTATAACGTTACTGGTTTCACATTCACCACCCTGAATTGACTCTCTTCCGGGCGCTATCATG
CCATACCGCGAAAGGTTTTGCGCCATTCGATGGTGTCCGGGATCTCGACGCTCTCCCTTATGCGACTCCT
GCATTAGGAAGCAGCCCAGTAGTAGGTTGAGGCCGTTGAGCACCGCCGCCGCAAGGAATGGTGCATGCAA
GGAGATGGCGCCCAACAGTCCCCCGGCCACGGGGCCTGCCACCATACCCACGCCGAAACAAGCGCTCATG
AGCCCGAAGTGGCGAGCCCGATCTTCCCCATCGGTGATGTCGGCGATATAGGCGCCAGCAACCGCACCTG
TGGCGCCGGTGATGCCGGCCACGATGCGTCCGGCGTAGAGGATCGAGATCGATCTCGATCCCGCGAAATT
AATACGACTCACTATAGGGGAATTGTGAGCGGATAACAATTCCCCTCTAGAAATAATTTTGTTTAACTTT
AAGAAGGAGATATACATATGTCCCCTATACTAGGTTATTGGAAAATTAAGGGCCTTGTGCAACCCACTCG
ACTTCTTTTGGAATATCTTGAAGAAAAATATGAAGAGCATTTGTATGAGCGCGATGAAGGTGATAAATGG
CGAAACAAAAAGTTTGAATTGGGTTTGGAGTTTCCCAATCTTCCTTATTATATTGATGGTGATGTTAAAT
TAACACAGTCTATGGCCATCATACGTTATATAGCTGACAAGCACAACATGTTGGGTGGTTGTCCAAAAGA
GCGTGCAGAGATTTCAATGCTTGAAGGAGCGGTTTTGGATATTAGATACGGTGTTTCGAGAATTGCATAT
AGTAAAGACTTTGAAACTCTCAAAGTTGATTTTCTTAGCAAGCTACCTGAAATGCTGAAAATGTTCGAAG
ATCGTTTATGTCATAAAACATATTTAAATGGTGATCATGTAACCCATCCTGACTTCATGTTGTATGACGC
TCTTGATGTTGTTTTATACATGGACCCAATGTGCCTGGATGCGTTCCCAAAATTAGTTTGTTTTAAAAAA
CGTATTGAAGCTATCCCACAAATTGATAAGTACTTGAAATCCAGCAAGTATATAGCATGGCCTTTGCAGG
GCTGGCAAGCCACGTTTGGTGGTGGCGACCATCCTCCAAAATCGGATGGTTCAACTAGTGGTTCTGGTCA
TCACCATCACCATCACTCCGCGGGTCTGGTGCCACGCGGTAGTACTGCAATTGGTATGAAAGAAACCGCT
GCTGCTAAATTCGAACGCCAGCACATGGACAGCCCAGATCTGGGTACCGGTGGTGGCTCCGGTATTGAGG
GACGCGGGTCCATGGCGATATCGGGGATCCGAATTCTAGAAGAACTCAATCACCTGGGCTGGAGGAAAAT
CAAAACGGCCGTGAGAGGAGTGCAGGCTCGGCGGAAGGCCATTTATGAGATCAGAAATAAGGACTTGCCG
AGGATGAGTGTGCCTAATTTCGGCCGTACTCAGTCCAGTGACTCTGCTTATGTGTAACAAACACACACAT
ACAAGCTTGCGGCCGCACTCGAGCACCACCACCACCACCACCACCACTAATTGATTAATACCTAGGCTGC
TAAACAAAGCCCGAAAGGAAGCTGAGTTGGCTGCTGCCACCGCTGAGCAATAACTAGCATAACCCCTTGG
GGCCTCTAAACGGGTCTTGAGGGGTTTTTTGCTGAAAGGAGGAACTATATCCGGAT
Features (pLannotate 1.2.2; 22 found; start..end, strand, type, name):
     12..467     +  rep_origin     f1 ori (sequence partly withheld): f1 bacteriophage origin of replication; arrow indicates direction of (+) strand synthesis
    494..551     +  promoter       AmpR promoter (fragment): bla
    560..1375    -  CDS            KanR: aminoglycoside phosphotransferase; aph(3')-Ia; confers resistance to kanamycin in bacteria or G418 (Geneticin®) in eukaryotes
   1497..2085    +  rep_origin     ori: high-copy-number ColE1/pMB1/pBR322/pUC origin of replication
   2271..2413    -  misc_feature   bom: basis of mobility region from pBR322
   2515..2706    -  CDS            rop: Rop protein, which maintains plasmids at low copy number; rop
   2723..3103    +  CDS            YPB1_ECOLX: Protein predicted: Swiss-Prot protein existence level 4. From Escherichia coli.
   3165..3229    -  CDS            TcR (fragment): tetracycline efflux protein; tet; confers resistance to tetracycline
   3244..3265    -  protein_bind   CAP binding site: CAP binding activates transcription in the presence of cAMP. E. coli catabolite activator protein
   3278..4360    -  CDS            lacI: lac repressor; lacI; The lac repressor binds to the lac operator to inhibit transcription in E. coli. This inhibition can be relieved by adding lactose or isopropyl-β-D-thiogalactopyranoside (IPTG).
   4361..4438    -  promoter       lacI promoter: lacI
   4446..4725    -  CDS            TcR (fragment): tetracycline efflux protein; tet; confers resistance to tetracycline
   4751..4769    +  promoter       T7 promoter: promoter for bacteriophage T7 RNA polymerase
   4770..4794    +  protein_bind   lac operator: The lac repressor binds to the lac operator to inhibit transcription in E. coli. This inhibition can be relieved by adding lactose or isopropyl-β-D-thiogalactopyranoside (IPTG). lac repressor encoded by lacI
   4809..4831    +  RBS            RBS: efficient ribosome binding site from bacteriophage T7 gene 10 (Olins and Rangwala, 1989)
   4839..5492    +  CDS            GST26_SCHJA: Experimental evidence at protein level: Swiss-Prot protein existence level 1. GST isoenzymes appear to play a central role in the parasite detoxification system. Other functions are also suspected including a role in increasing the solubility of haematin in the parasite gut. From Schistosoma japonicum (Blood fluke).
   5520..5537    +  CDS            7xHis (fragment): 6xHis affinity tag
   5580..5624    +  CDS            S-Tag: affinity and epitope tag derived from pancreatic ribonuclease A
   5676..5855    +  CDS            GJD2 (fragment): CXD2_HUMAN - Also known as GJA9. Experimental evidence at protein level: Swiss-Prot protein existence level 1. One gap junction consists of a cluster of closely packed pairs of transmembrane channels, the connexons, through which materials of low MW diffuse from one cell to a neighboring cell. From Homo sapiens (Human).
   5895..5918    +  CDS            9xHis (fragment): 9xHis affinity tag
   5944..5987    +  CDS            SET1 (fragment): solubility-enhancement tag derived from T7 phage gene 10B
   5995..6042    +  terminator     T7 terminator: transcription terminator for bacteriophage T7 RNA polymerase
