[The description below was written by a language model from this plasmid's Addgene catalogue record and pLannotate feature annotations shown in this document.]
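Description:
PCx35CT-S276A is a bacterial expression plasmid built on the Novagen pET42c backbone, about 6.1 kb in total, for producing a tagged fragment of perch (Morone americana) connexin 35 in E. coli. It is selected with kanamycin through an aminoglycoside phosphotransferase gene. It replicates from a ColE1/pBR322-type origin accompanied by the bom and rop elements, and the catalogue lists it as high copy. An f1 origin is also present. The backbone carries lacI with its own promoter, so expression from the T7 promoter/lac operator pair is repressed until induced. T7 RNA polymerase must be supplied by the host, so a DE3 lysogen strain is needed for protein production.

The insert is a roughly 180 bp segment encoding the connexin 35 C-terminal domain, cloned between EcoRI and HindIII sites that are both retained. It sits in frame downstream of the backbone's N-terminal tags: Schistosoma japonicum GST, a 6xHis tag and an S-tag, all translated from the T7 gene 10 ribosome binding site. The automated annotation labels the insert as a fragment of human GJD2, which reflects homology to the mammalian orthologue rather than the recorded species. A second His-tag sequence is annotated downstream of the insert, ahead of the T7 terminator, but the record does not say whether it is translated as part of the fusion.

The insert carries a Ser276-to-Ala substitution. This removes what the depositor describes as the major protein kinase A phosphorylation site on the C-terminus, a residue also targeted by CaMKII and PKG. The purified GST fusion would serve as a non-phosphorylatable comparison substrate in studies of kinase regulation of connexin 35 gap junctions.
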