Addgene plasmid #42912: PCx35CT-S276A
Depositing lab: John O'Brien. Depositing organization: University of Texas Health Science Center at Houston. Publication: Protein kinase A mediates regulation of gap junctions containing connexin35 through a complex pathway. Ouyang X, Winbow VM, Patel LS, Burr GS, Mitchell CK, O'Brien J. Brain Res Mol Brain Res. 2005 Apr 27;135(1-2):1-11. 10.1016/j.molbrainres.2004.10.045 PubMed 15857663.
Backbone
  Vector backbone: pET42c
  Backbone manufacturer: Novagen
  Backbone size w/o insert (bp): 5930
  Total vector size (bp): 6067
  Vector type: Bacterial Expression
Growth in bacteria
  Bacterial resistance: Kanamycin, 50 μg/mL
  Growth temperature: 37°C
  Growth strain: DH5alpha
  Growth instructions: Requires a DE3 strain for expression of protein.
  Copy number: High Copy
Gene/Insert
  Gene/Insert name: Connexin 35 C-terminal domain
  Species: Perch (Morone americana)
  Insert size (bp): 182
  Mutation: Ser276 to Ala
  GenBank ID: AF059183
  Promoter: T7
  Tag / fusion protein: GST (N terminal on backbone); 6x His (N terminal on backbone); S-tag (N terminal on backbone)
  Cloning method: Restriction Enzyme; 5′ cloning site EcoRI (not destroyed); 3′ cloning site HindIII (not destroyed)
  Sequencing primers: 5′ S-tag; 3′ T7 terminator
Terms and licenses: Academic/Nonprofit Terms; Industry Terms: Not Available to Industry
Depositor comments: Non-phosphorylatable mutant at the major PKA phosphorylation site on the C-terminus. This is also a CamKII and PKG phosphorylation site.
How to cite: PCx35CT-S276A was a gift from John O'Brien (Addgene plasmid # 42912 ; http://n2t.net/addgene:42912 ; RRID:Addgene_42912)
