>Addgene plasmid #42912 | PCx35CT-S276A | addgene partial sequence | sequence record 60395 | T7term 5'-GCTAGTTATTGCTCAGCGG-3'
TAGCAGCCTAGGTATTAATCAATTAGTGGTGGTGGTGGTGGTGGTGGTGCTCGAGTGCGGCCGCAAGCTT
GTATGTGTGTGTTTGTTACACATAAGCAGAGTCACTGGACTGAGTACGGCCGAAATTAGGCACACTCATC
CTCGGCAAGTCCTTATTTCTGATCTCATAAATGGCCTTCCGCCGAGCCTGCACTCCTCTCACGGCCGTTT
TGATTTTCCTCCAGCCCAGGTGATTGAGTTCTTCTAGAATTCGGATCCCCGATATCGCCATGGACCCGCG
TCCCTCAATACCGGAGCCACCACCGGTACCCAGATCTGGGCTGTCCATGTGCTGGCGTTCGAATTTAGCA
GCAGCGGTTTCTTTCATACCAATTGCAGTACTACCGCGTGGCACCAGACCCGCGGAGTGATGGTGATGGT
GATGACCAGAACCACTAGTTGAACCATCCGATTTTGGAGGATGGTCGCCACCACCAAACGTGGCTTGCCA
GCCCTGCAAAGGCCATGCTATATACTTGCTGGATTTCAAGTACTTATCAATTTGTGGGATAGCTTCAATA
CGTTTTTTAAAACAAACTAATTTTGGGAACGCATCCAGGCACATTGGGTCCATGTATAAAACAACATCAA
GAGCGTCATACAACATGAAGTCAGGATGGGTTACATGATCACCATTTAAATATGTTTTATGACATAAACG
ATCTTCGAACATTTTCAGCATTTCAGGTAGCTTGCTAAGAAAATCAACTTTGAGAGTTTCAAAGTCTTTA
CTATATGCAATTCTCGAAACACCGTATCTAATATCCAAAACCGCTCCTTCAAGCATTGAAATCTCTGCAC
GCTCTTTTGG
